>Addgene plasmid #141824 | TFORF1409 | addgene full sequence | sequence record 415040 | Addgene NGS Result
TTAATGTAGTCTTATGCAATACTCTTGTAGTCTTGCAACATGGTAACGATGAGTTAGCAACATGCCTTAC
AAGGAGAGAAAAAGCACCGTGCATGCCGATTGGTGGAAGTAAGGTGGTACGATCGTGCCTTATTAGGAAG
GCAACAGACGGGTCTGACATGGATTGGACGAACCACTGAATTGCCGCATTGCAGAGATATTGTATTTAAG
TGCCTAGCTCGATACATAAACGGGTCTCTCTGGTTAGACCAGATCTGAGCCTGGGAGCTCTCTGGCTAAC
TAGGGAACCCACTGCTTAAGCCTCAATAAAGCTTGCCTTGAGTGCTTCAAGTAGTGTGTGCCCGTCTGTT
GTGTGACTCTGGTAACTAGAGATCCCTCAGACCCTTTTAGTCAGTGTGGAAAATCTCTAGCAGTGGCGCC
CGAACAGGGACTTGAAAGCGAAAGGGAAACCAGAGGAGCTCTCTCGACGCAGGACTCGGCTTGCTGAAGC
GCGCACGGCAAGAGGCGAGGGGCGGCGACTGGTGAGTACGCCAAAAATTTTGACTAGCGGAGGCTAGAAG
GAGAGAGATGGGTGCGAGAGCGTCAGTATTAAGCGGGGGAGAATTAGATCGCGATGGGAAAAAATTCGGT
TAAGGCCAGGGGGAAAGAAAAAATATAAATTAAAACATATAGTATGGGCAAGCAGGGAGCTAGAACGATT
CGCAGTTAATCCTGGCCTGTTAGAAACATCAGAAGGCTGTAGACAAATACTGGGACAGCTACAACCATCC
CTTCAGACAGGATCAGAAGAACTTAGATCATTATATAATACAGTAGCAACCCTCTATTGTGTGCATCAAA
GGATAGAGATAAAAGACACCAAGGAAGCTTTAGACAAGATAGAGGAAGAGCAAAACAAAAGTAAGACCAC
CGCACAGCAAGCGGCCGCTGATCTTCAGACCTGGAGGAGGAGATATGAGGGACAATTGGAGAAGTGAATT
ATATAAATATAAAGTAGTAAAAATTGAACCATTAGGAGTAGCACCCACCAAGGCAAAGAGAAGAGTGGTG
CAGAGAGAAAAAAGAGCAGTGGGAATAGGAGCTTTGTTCCTTGGGTTCTTGGGAGCAGCAGGAAGCACTA
TGGGCGCAGCGTCAATGACGCTGACGGTACAGGCCAGACAATTATTGTCTGGTATAGTGCAGCAGCAGAA
CAATTTGCTGAGGGCTATTGAGGCGCAACAGCATCTGTTGCAACTCACAGTCTGGGGCATCAAGCAGCTC
CAGGCAAGAATCCTGGCTGTGGAAAGATACCTAAAGGATCAACAGCTCCTGGGGATTTGGGGTTGCTCTG
GAAAACTCATTTGCACCACTGCTGTGCCTTGGAATGCTAGTTGGAGTAATAAATCTCTGGAACAGATTTG
GAATCACACGACCTGGATGGAGTGGGACAGAGAAATTAACAATTACACAAGCTTAATACACTCCTTAATT
GAAGAATCGCAAAACCAGCAAGAAAAGAATGAACAAGAATTATTGGAATTAGATAAATGGGCAAGTTTGT
GGAATTGGTTTAACATAACAAATTGGCTGTGGTATATAAAATTATTCATAATGATAGTAGGAGGCTTGGT
AGGTTTAAGAATAGTTTTTGCTGTACTTTCTATAGTGAATAGAGTTAGGCAGGGATATTCACCATTATCG
TTTCAGACCCACCTCCCAACCCCGAGGGGACCCATGCATTGCATCTCAATTAGTCAGCAACCAGGTGTGG
AAAGTCCCCAGGCTCCCCAGCAGGCAGAAGTATGCAAAGCATGCGTCTCAATTAGTCAGCAACCATAGTC
CCGCCCCTAACTCCGCCCATCCCGCCCCTAACTCCGCCCAGTTCCGCCCATTCTCCGCCCCATGGCTGAC
TAATTTTTTTTATTTATGCAGAGGCCGAGGCCGCCTCGGCCTCTGAGCTATTCCAGAAGTAGTGAGGAGG
CTTTTTTGGAGGCCTAGGCTTTTGCAAAAAGCTTTCTAGAGGTACCACCGGAGCTTACCATGACCGAGTA
CAAGCCCACGGTGCGCCTCGCCACCCGCGACGACGTCCCCAGGGCCGTACGCACCCTCGCCGCCGCGTTC
GCCGACTACCCCGCCACGCGCCACACCGTCGATCCGGACCGCCACATCGAGCGGGTCACCGAGCTGCAAG
AACTCTTCCTCACGCGCGTCGGGCTCGACATCGGCAAGGTGTGGGTCGCGGACGACGGCGCCGCCGTGGC
GGTCTGGACCACGCCGGAGAGCGTCGAAGCGGGGGCGGTGTTCGCCGAGATCGGCCCGCGCATGGCCGAG
TTGAGCGGTTCCCGGCTGGCCGCGCAGCAACAGATGGAAGGCCTCCTGGCGCCGCACCGGCCCAAGGAGC
CCGCGTGGTTCCTGGCCACCGTCGGCGTCTCGCCCGACCACCAGGGCAAGGGTCTGGGCAGCGCCGTCGT
GCTCCCCGGAGTGGAGGCGGCCGAGCGCGCCGGGGTGCCCGCCTTCCTGGAGACCTCCGCGCCCCGCAAC
CTCCCCTTCTACGAGCGGCTCGGCTTCACCGTCACCGCCGACGTCGAGGTGCCCGAAGGACCGCGCACCT
GGTGCATGACCCGCAAGCCCGGTGCCAGTTAACGAATTCTAGATCTTGAGACAAATGGCAGTATTCATCC
ACAATTTTAAAAGAAAAGGGGGGATTGGGGGGTACAGTGCAGGGGAAAGAATAGTAGACATAATAGCAAC
AGACATACAAACTAAAGAATTACAAAAACAAATTACAAAAATTCAAAATTTTCGGGTTTATTACAGGGAC
AGCAGAGATCCACTTTGGCGCCGGCTCGAGGCCTGCAGGTGCAAAGATGGATAAAGTTTTAAACAGAGAG
GAATCTTTGCAGCTAATGGACCTTCTAGGTCTTGAAAGGAGTGGGAATTGGCTCCGGTGCCCGTCAGTGG
GCAGAGCGCACATCGCCCACAGTCCCCGAGAAGTTGGGGGGAGGGGTCGGCAATTGAACCGGTGCCTAGA
GAAGGTGGCGCGGGGTAAACTGGGAAAGTGATGTCGTGTACTGGCTCCGCCTTTTTCCCGAGGGTGGGGG
AGAACCGTATATAAGTGCAGTAGTCGCCGTGAACGTTCTTTTTCGCAACGGGTTTGCCGCCAGAACACAG
GTAAGTGCCGTGTGTGGTTCCCGCGGGCCTGGCCTCTTTACGGGTTATGGCCCTTGCGTGCCTTGAATTA
CTTCCACCTGGCTGCAGTACGTGATTCTTGATCCCGAGCTTCGGGTTGGAAGTGGGTGGGAGAGTTCGAG
GCCTTGCGCTTAAGGAGCCCCTTCGCCTCGTGCTTGAGTTGAGGCCTGGCCTGGGCGCTGGGGCCGCCGC
GTGCGAATCTGGTGGCACCTTCGCGCCTGTCTCGCTGCTTTCGATAAGTCTCTAGCCATTTAAAATTTTT
GATGACCTGCTGCGACGCTTTTTTTCTGGCAAGATAGTCTTGTAAATGCGGGCCAAGATCTGCACACTGG
TATTTCGGTTTTTGGGGCCGCGGGCGGCGACGGGGCCCGTGCGTCCCAGCGCACATGTTCGGCGAGGCGG
GGCCTGCGAGCGCGGCCACCGAGAATCGGACGGGGGTAGTCTCAAGCTGGCCGGCCTGCTCTGGTGCCTG
GCCTCGCGCCGCCGTGTATCGCCCCGCCCTGGGCGGCAAGGCTGGCCCGGTCGGCACCAGTTGCGTGAGC
GGAAAGATGGCCGCTTCCCGGCCCTGCTGCAGGGAGCTCAAAATGGAGGACGCGGCGCTCGGGAGAGCGG
GCGGGTGAGTCACCCACACAAAGGAAAAGGGCCTTTCCGTCCTCAGCCGTCGCTTCATGTGACTCCACGG
AGTACCGGGCGCCGTCCAGGCACCTCGATTAGTTCTCGAGCTTTTGGAGTACGTCGTCTTTAGGTTGGGG
GGAGGGGTTTTATGCGATGGAGTTTCCCCACACTGAGTGGGTGGAGACTGAAGTTAGGCCAGCTTGGCAC
TTGATGTAATTCTCCTTGGAATTTGCCCTTTTTGAGTTTGGATCTTGGTTCATTCTCAAGCCTCAGACAG
TGGTTCAAAGTTTTTTTCTTCCATTTCAGGTGTCGTGAGGCTAGCACCGCCACCATGGTGGCTGGGTGGT
TGACAAATTACTCTCAGGACTCAGTGACCTTTGAGGATGTGGCTGTGGACTTCACCCAGGAGGAGTGGAC
TTTGCTGGATCAAACTCAGAGAAACTTATACAGAGATGTGATGCTGGAGAACTATAAGAATCTAGTTGCA
GTAGATTGGGAGAGTCATATTAATACCAAATGGTCAGCACCTCAGCAGAATTTTTTGCAGGGGAAAACAT
CCAGTGTGGTGGAAATGAATTCAGAGTAGTAATGAACTAGTCCGTAACTTGAAAGTATTTCGATTTCTTG
GCTTTATATATCTTGTGGAAAGGACGATCCAGAGCCTTCACGACGATCAGTACGCGTTAAGTCGACAATC
AACCTCTGGATTACAAAATTTGTGAAAGATTGACTGGTATTCTTAACTATGTTGCTCCTTTTACGCTATG
TGGATACGCTGCTTTAATGCCTTTGTATCATGCTATTGCTTCCCGTATGGCTTTCATTTTCTCCTCCTTG
TATAAATCCTGGTTGCTGTCTCTTTATGAGGAGTTGTGGCCCGTTGTCAGGCAACGTGGCGTGGTGTGCA
CTGTGTTTGCTGACGCAACCCCCACTGGTTGGGGCATTGCCACCACCTGTCAGCTCCTTTCCGGGACTTT
CGCTTTCCCCCTCCCTATTGCCACGGCGGAACTCATCGCCGCCTGCCTTGCCCGCTGCTGGACAGGGGCT
CGGCTGTTGGGCACTGACAATTCCGTGGTGTTGTCGGGGAAATCATCGTCCTTTCCTTGGCTGCTCGCCT
GTGTTGCCACCTGGATTCTGCGCGGGACGTCCTTCTGCTACGTCCCTTCGGCCCTCAATCCAGCGGACCT
TCCTTCCCGCGGCCTGCTGCCGGCTCTGCGGCCTCTTCCGCGTCTTCGCCTTCGCCCTCAGACGAGTCGG
ATCTCCCTTTGGGCCGCCTCCCCGCGTCGACTTTAAGACCAATGACTTACAAGGCAGCTGTAGATCTTAG
CCACTTTTTAAAAGAAAAGGGGGGACTGGAAGGGCTAATTCACTCCCAACGAAGACAAGATCTGCTTTTT
GCTTGTACTGGGTCTCTCTGGTTAGACCAGATCTGAGCCTGGGAGCTCTCTGGCTAACTAGGGAACCCAC
TGCTTAAGCCTCAATAAAGCTTGCCTTGAGTGCTTCAAGTAGTGTGTGCCCGTCTGTTGTGTGACTCTGG
TAACTAGAGATCCCTCAGACCCTTTTAGTCAGTGTGGAAAATCTCTAGCAGTACGTATAGTAGTTCATGT
CATCTTATTATTCAGTATTTATAACTTGCAAAGAAATGAATATCAGAGAGTGAGAGGAACTTGTTTATTG
CAGCTTATAATGGTTACAAATAAAGCAATAGCATCACAAATTTCACAAATAAAGCATTTTTTTCACTGCA
TTCTAGTTGTGGTTTGTCCAAACTCATCAATGTATCTTATCATGTCTGGCTCTAGCTATCCCGCCCCTAA
CTCCGCCCATCCCGCCCCTAACTCCGCCCAGTTCCGCCCATTCTCCGCCCCATGGCTGACTAATTTTTTT
TATTTATGCAGAGGCCGAGGCCGCCTCGGCCTCTGAGCTATTCCAGAAGTAGTGAGGAGGCTTTTTTGGA
GGCCTAGGGACGTACCCAATTCGCCCTATAGTGAGTCGTATTACGCGCGCTCACTGGCCGTCGTTTTACA
ACGTCGTGACTGGGAAAACCCTGGCGTTACCCAACTTAATCGCCTTGCAGCACATCCCCCTTTCGCCAGC
TGGCGTAATAGCGAAGAGGCCCGCACCGATCGCCCTTCCCAACAGTTGCGCAGCCTGAATGGCGAATGGG
[124 nt withheld, positions 5951-6074]
C
[91 nt withheld, positions 6076-6166]
A
[49 nt withheld, positions 6168-6216]
CCTTTGACGTTGGAGTCCACGTTCTTT
[37 nt withheld, positions 6244-6280]
ACCCTATCTCGGTCTATTCTTTTGATTTATAAGGGATTTTGCCGATTTCGGCCTATTGGTTAAAAAATGA
GCTGATTTAACAAAAATTTAACGCGAATTTTAACAAAATATTAACGCTTACAATTTAGGTGGCACTTTTC
GGGGAAATGTGCGCGGAACCCCTATTTGTTTATTTTTCTAAATACATTCAAATATGTATCCGCTCATGAG
ACAATAACCCTGATAAATGCTTCAATAATATTGAAAAAGGAAGAGTATGAGTATTCAACATTTCCGTGTC
GCCCTTATTCCCTTTTTTGCGGCATTTTGCCTTCCTGTTTTTGCTCACCCAGAAACGCTGGTGAAAGTAA
AAGATGCTGAAGATCAGTTGGGTGCACGAGTGGGTTACATCGAACTGGATCTCAACAGCGGTAAGATCCT
TGAGAGTTTTCGCCCCGAAGAACGTTTTCCAATGATGAGCACTTTTAAAGTTCTGCTATGTGGCGCGGTA
TTATCCCGTATTGACGCCGGGCAAGAGCAACTCGGTCGCCGCATACACTATTCTCAGAATGACTTGGTTG
AGTACTCACCAGTCACAGAAAAGCATCTTACGGATGGCATGACAGTAAGAGAATTATGCAGTGCTGCCAT
AACCATGAGTGATAACACTGCGGCCAACTTACTTCTGACAACGATCGGAGGACCGAAGGAGCTAACCGCT
TTTTTGCACAACATGGGGGATCATGTAACTCGCCTTGATCGTTGGGAACCGGAGCTGAATGAAGCCATAC
CAAACGACGAGCGTGACACCACGATGCCTGTAGCAATGGCAACAACGTTGCGCAAACTATTAACTGGCGA
ACTACTTACTCTAGCTTCCCGGCAACAATTAATAGACTGGATGGAGGCGGATAAAGTTGCAGGACCACTT
CTGCGCTCGGCCCTTCCGGCTGGCTGGTTTATTGCTGATAAATCTGGAGCCGGTGAGCGTGGGTCTCGCG
GTATCATTGCAGCACTGGGGCCAGATGGTAAGCCCTCCCGTATCGTAGTTATCTACACGACGGGGAGTCA
GGCAACTATGGATGAACGAAATAGACAGATCGCTGAGATAGGTGCCTCACTGATTAAGCATTGGTAACTG
TCAGACCAAGTTTACTCATATATACTTTAGATTGATTTAAAACTTCATTTTTAATTTAAAAGGATCTAGG
TGAAGATCCTTTTTGATAATCTCATGACCAAAATCCCTTAACGTGAGTTTTCGTTCCACTGAGCGTCAGA
CCCCGTAGAAAAGATCAAAGGATCTTCTTGAGATCCTTTTTTTCTGCGCGTAATCTGCTGCTTGCAAACA
AAAAAACCACCGCTACCAGCGGTGGTTTGTTTGCCGGATCAAGAGCTACCAACTCTTTTTCCGAAGGTAA
CTGGCTTCAGCAGAGCGCAGATACCAAATACTGTTCTTCTAGTGTAGCCGTAGTTAGGCCACCACTTCAA
GAACTCTGTAGCACCGCCTACATACCTCGCTCTGCTAATCCTGTTACCAGTGGCTGCTGCCAGTGGCGAT
AAGTCGTGTCTTACCGGGTTGGACTCAAGACGATAGTTACCGGATAAGGCGCAGCGGTCGGGCTGAACGG
GGGGTTCGTGCACACAGCCCAGCTTGGAGCGAACGACCTACACCGAACTGAGATACCTACAGCGTGAGCT
ATGAGAAAGCGCCACGCTTCCCGAAGGGAGAAAGGCGGACAGGTATCCGGTAAGCGGCAGGGTCGGAACA
GGAGAGCGCACGAGGGAGCTTCCAGGGGGAAACGCCTGGTATCTTTATAGTCCTGTCGGGTTTCGCCACC
TCTGACTTGAGCGTCGATTTTTGTGATGCTCGTCAGGGGGGCGGAGCCTATGGAAAAACGCCAGCAACGC
GGCCTTTTTACGGTTCCTGGCCTTTTGCTGGCCTTTTGCTCACATGTTCTTTCCTGCGTTATCCCCTGAT
TCTGTGGATAACCGTATTACCGCCTTTGAGTGAGCTGATACCGCTCGCCGCAGCCGAACGACCGAGCGCA
GCGAGTCAGTGAGCGAGGAAGCGGAAGAGCGCCCAATACGCAAACCGCCTCTCCCCGCGCGTTGGCCGAT
TCATTAATGCAGCTGGCACGACAGGTTTCCCGACTGGAAAGCGGGCAGTGAGCGCAACGCAATTAATGTG
AGTTAGCTCACTCATTAGGCACCCCAGGCTTTACACTTTATGCTTCCGGCTCGTATGTTGTGTGGAATTG
TGAGCGGATAACAATTTCACACAGGAAACAGCTATGACCATGATTACGCCAAGCGCGCAATTAACCCTCA
CTAAAGGGAACAAAAGCTGGAGCTGCAAGC
Features (pLannotate 1.2.2; 31 found; start..end, strand, type, name):
      5..231     +  promoter       RSV promoter: Rous sarcoma virus enhancer/promoter
    232..412     +  LTR            5' LTR (truncated): truncated 5' long terminal repeat (LTR) from HIV-1
    459..584     +  misc_feature   HIV-1 Ψ: packaging signal of human immunodeficiency virus type 1
    568..931     +  CDS            HIV-1 gag (fragment): gag protein from human immunodeficiency virus 1; gag
   1077..1310    +  misc_feature   RRE: The Rev response element (RRE) of HIV-1 allows for Rev-dependent mRNA export from the nucleus to the cytoplasm.
   1687..1713    +  CDS            Rev (fragment): human immunodeficiency virus 1 (HIV-1) Rev protein; rev; enhances nuclear export of unspliced and incompletely spliced viral mRNAs
   1720..1743    +  promoter       SV40 promoter (fragment): SV40 early promoter
   1744..1815    +  promoter       SV40 promoter (fragment): SV40 enhancer and early promoter
   1839..1974    +  rep_origin     SV40 ori: SV40 origin of replication
   2020..2616    +  CDS            PuroR (fragment): puromycin N-acetyltransferase; pac from Streptomyces; confers resistance to puromycin
   2665..2782    +  misc_feature   cPPT/CTS: central polypurine tract and central termination sequence of HIV-1
   2847..2913    +  CDS            small t antigen (fragment): SV40 (simian virus 40) small t antigen
   2920..4098    +  promoter       EF-1α promoter: strong constitutive promoter for human elongation factor EF-1α
   4115..4357    +  CDS            ZNF559 (fragment): ZN559_HUMAN - Experimental evidence at protein level: Swiss-Prot protein existence level 1. May be involved in transcriptional regulation. From Homo sapiens (Human).
   4382..4435    +  promoter       U6 promoter (fragment): RNA polymerase III promoter for human U6 snRNA
   4477..5065    +  misc_feature   WPRE: woodchuck hepatitis virus posttranscriptional regulatory element
   5116..5135    +  misc_feature   cPPT/CTS (fragment): central polypurine tract and central termination sequence of HIV-1
   5137..5370    +  LTR            3' LTR (ΔU3): self-inactivating 3' long terminal repeat (LTR) from HIV-1
   5448..5569    +  polyA_signal   SV40 poly(A) signal: SV40 polyadenylation signal
   5609..5744    +  rep_origin     SV40 ori: SV40 origin of replication
   5765..5783    -  promoter       T7 promoter: promoter for bacteriophage T7 RNA polymerase
   5791..5946    +  CDS            lacZα (fragment): LacZα fragment of β-galactosidase; lacZ fragment
   5951..6379    +  rep_origin     f1 ori (sequence partly withheld): f1 bacteriophage origin of replication; arrow indicates direction of (+) strand synthesis
   6432..6536    +  promoter       AmpR promoter: bla
   6537..7397    +  CDS            AmpR: β-lactamase; bla; confers resistance to ampicillin, carbenicillin, and related antibiotics
   7568..8156    +  rep_origin     ori: high-copy-number ColE1/pMB1/pBR322/pUC origin of replication
   8339..8431    +  CDS            lacI (fragment): lac repressor; lacI; The lac repressor binds to the lac operator to inhibit transcription in E. coli. This inhibition can be relieved by adding lactose or isopropyl-β-D-thiogalactopyranoside (IPTG).
   8444..8465    +  protein_bind   CAP binding site: CAP binding activates transcription in the presence of cAMP. E. coli catabolite activator protein
   8480..8510    +  promoter       lac promoter: promoter for the E. coli lac operon
   8518..8534    +  protein_bind   lac operator: The lac repressor binds to the lac operator to inhibit transcription in E. coli. This inhibition can be relieved by adding lactose or isopropyl-β-D-thiogalactopyranoside (IPTG). lac repressor encoded by lacI
   8579..8597    +  promoter       T3 promoter: promoter for bacteriophage T3 RNA polymerase
