[The description below was written by a language model from this plasmid's Addgene catalogue record and pLannotate feature annotations shown in this document.]
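Description:
TFORF1409 is a third-generation-style, self-inactivating lentiviral expression plasmid built on the pLX_TRC317 backbone and carrying a human ZNF559 open reading frame. It belongs to a barcoded transcription factor ORF collection. In bacteria it is maintained through a high-copy ColE1/pUC origin and selected with ampicillin (AmpR, β-lactamase). An f1 origin and remnants of a lac/lacZα cloning region with T7 and T3 promoters are also present in the backbone. The depositor notes that recombination can occur during propagation, which is common for LTR-containing plasmids.

The viral genome is transcribed from an RSV promoter fused to a truncated HIV-1 5' LTR. It contains the Ψ packaging signal with a gag fragment, the RRE for Rev-dependent nuclear export, a cPPT/CTS element, the WPRE to enhance transcript expression, and a ΔU3 3' LTR that inactivates LTR promoter activity after integration. An SV40 poly(A) signal lies downstream of the 3' LTR.

Two expression units sit between the LTRs. An SV40 early promoter drives puromycin N-acetyltransferase for selection of transduced mammalian cells, and the strong constitutive EF-1α promoter drives the ZNF559 ORF. The insert is short, at 356 bp in the catalogue, and the annotation tool matched only part of it to ZNF559, consistent with a short isoform among the transcript accessions listed. According to the record, each ORF in the collection is paired with a unique 24-bp barcode, although the barcode is not annotated in the feature table. These barcodes let pooled overexpression screens identify which transcription factor each cell received, for example in directed-differentiation studies.
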