Addgene plasmid #141824: TFORF1409
Purpose: Lentiviral vector for overexpressing transcription factor ORFs with unique 24-bp barcodes. Barcodes facilitate identification of transcription factors in pooled screens.
Depositing lab: Feng Zhang. Depositing organization: Broad Institute. Publication: A transcription factor atlas of directed differentiation. Joung J, Ma S, Tay T, Geiger-Schuller KR, Kirchgatterer PC, Verdine VK, Guo B, Arias-Garcia MA, Allen WE, Singh A, Kuksenko O, Abudayyeh OO, Gootenberg JS, Fu Z, Macrae RK, Buenrostro JD, Regev A, Zhang F. Cell. 2023 Jan 5;186(1):209-229.e26. doi: 10.1016/j.cell.2022.11.026. PubMed 36608654.
Backbone
  Vector backbone: pLX_TRC317
  Backbone manufacturer: Broad Institute Genetic Perturbation Platform
  Backbone size w/o insert (bp): 8264
  Vector type: Mammalian Expression, Lentiviral
  Selectable markers: Puromycin
Growth in bacteria
  Bacterial resistance: Ampicillin, 100 μg/mL
  Growth temperature: 37°C
  Growth strain: NEB Stable
  Copy number: High Copy
Gene/Insert
  Gene/Insert name: ZNF559
  Species: H. sapiens (human)
  Insert size (bp): 356
  Entrez Gene: ZNF559 (a.k.a. NBLA00121)
  Promoter: EF1a
  Cloning method: Unknown
  Sequencing primers: 5′ GGGTGGAGACTGAAGTTAGGCCAG; 3′ CACATAGCGTAAAAGGAGCAACATAG
Terms and licenses: Academic/Nonprofit Terms; Industry Terms: Not Available to Industry
Depositor comments: NM_001202410,NM_001202411,NM_001202412,ENST00000585352,ENST00000317221 . The transcription factor ORF portion of this plasmid was synthesized by Genewiz. Please test multiple small colonies in case of plasmid recombination. To make this collection available in a timely manner, a portion of this collection was not fully sequenced by Addgene. If an Addgene verified full plasmid sequence is not available, please contact us prior to placing an order to request the full sequence.
How to cite: TFORF1409 was a gift from Feng Zhang (Addgene plasmid # 141824 ; http://n2t.net/addgene:141824 ; RRID:Addgene_141824)
