>Addgene plasmid #141824 | TFORF1409 | depositor partial sequence | sequence record 277609 | Insert
ACCGCCACCATGGTGGCTGGGTGGTTGACAAATTACTCTCAGGACTCAGTGACCTTTGAGGATGTGGCTG
TGGACTTCACCCAGGAGGAGTGGACTTTGCTGGATCAAACTCAGAGAAACTTATACAGAGATGTGATGCT
GGAGAACTATAAGAATCTAGTTGCAGTAGATTGGGAGAGTCATATTAATACCAAATGGTCAGCACCTCAG
CAGAATTTTTTGCAGGGGAAAACATCCAGTGTGGTGGAAATGAATTCAGAGTAGTAATGAACTAGTCCGT
AACTTGAAAGTATTTCGATTTCTTGGCTTTATATATCTTGTGGAAAGGACGATCCAGAGCCTTCACGACG
ATCAGT
