>Addgene plasmid #141824 | TFORF1409 | depositor partial sequence | sequence record 277610 | Barcode
TCCAGAGCCTTCACGACGATCAGT
